>Addgene plasmid #164895 | TC872 | depositor full sequence | sequence record 320314 | TC872 sequence 7370 bps
GCACCGTACGTCTCGAGGAATTCTATCAGGTGTACAAGTATGAAATGTCGTTTCGAACATATAGATGTCT
CGCAAACGTAAATATTTATCGATTGTCATAAAACTTTGACCTTGTGAAGTGTCAACCTTGACTGTCGAAC
CACCATAGTTTGGCGCGAATTGAGCGTCATAATTGTTTACTCTCAGTGCAGTCAACATGTCGAGTTTCGT
GCCGAATAAAGAGCAAACGCGGACAGTATTAATTTTCTGTTTTCATTTGAAGAAAACAGCTGCGGCCGGA
TCCAGGAAACAGCTATGACCATGATTACGCCAAGCTACGTAATACGACTCACTAGTGGGCAGATCTTCGA
ATGCATGAGTTTACTCCCTATCAGTGATAGAGAACGTATGAAGAGTTTACTCCCTATCAGTGATAGAGAA
CGTATGCAGACTTTACTCCCTATCAGTGATAGAGAACGTATAAGGAGTTTACTCCCTATCAGTGATAGAG
AACGTATGACCAGTTTACTCCCTATCAGTGATAGAGAACGTATCTACAGTTTACTCCCTATCAGTGATAG
AGAACGTATATCCAGTTTACTCCCTATCAGTGATAGAGAACGTATGTCGAGGTAGGCGTGATCGATTTTT
TGCAAATTACGAGCGTTGTAGGGGGCGGAGCGATAGGTCCTATAGGTTTTGGTATATCATCATTCATTCA
TTCATTGGTACATTCATTTACCCACCTTCCTCTTTCTGAGCTTCTCTGGAGTTCTGTGCTTCCTTTTTCC
CTTATCTTTATACTGTAATTTTTAACTTTCAGAAGGACCCAAAGGTATGTTTCGAATGATACTAACATAA
CATAGAACATTTTCAGGAGATTGGAGAGACACCATGGGCGCACCCAAGAAGAAGAGGAAGGTGTCCAATT
TACTGACCGTACACCAAAATTTGCCTGCATTACCGGTCGATGCAACGAGTGATGAGGTTCGCAAGAACCT
GATGGACATGTTCAGGGATCGCCAGGCGTTTTCTGAGCATACCTGGAAAATGCTTCTGTCCGTTTGCCGG
TCGTGGGCGGCATGGTGCAAGTTGAATAACCGGAAATGGTTTCCCGCAGAACCTGAAGATGTTCGCGATT
ATCTTCTATATCTTCAGGCGCGCGGTCTGGCAGTAAAAACTATCCAGCAACATTTGGGCCAGCTAAACAT
GCTTCATCGTCGGTCCGGGCTGCCACGACCAAGTGACAGCAATGCTGTTTCACTGGTTATGCGGCGGATC
CGAAAAGAAAACGTTGATGCCGGTGAACGTGCAAAACAGGCTCTAGCGTTCGAACGCACTGATTTCGACC
AGGTTCGTTCACTCATGGAAAATAGCGATCGCTGCCAGGATATACGTAATCTGGCATTTCTGGGGATTGC
TTATAACACCCTGTTACGTATAGCCGAAATTGCCAGGATCAGGGTTAAAGATATCTCACGTACTGACGGT
GGGAGAATGTTAATCCATATTGGCAGAACGAAAACGCTGGTTAGCACCGCAGGTGTAGAGAAGGCACTTA
GCCTGGGGGTAACTAAACTGGTCGAGCGATGGATTTCCGTCTCTGGTGTAGCTGATGATCCGAATAACTA
CCTGTTTTGCCGGGTCAGAAAAAATGGTGTTGCCGCGCCATCTGCCACCAGCCAGCTATCAACTCGCGCC
CTGGAAGGGATTTTTGAAGCAACTCATCGATTGATTTACGGCGCTAAGGATGACTCTGGTCAGAGATACC
TGGCCTGGTCTGGACACAGTGCCCGTGTCGGAGCCGCGCGAGATATGGCCCGCGCTGGAGTTTCAATACC
GGAGATCATGCAAGCTGGTGGCTGGACCAATGTAAATATTGTCATGAACTATATCCGTAACCTGGATAGT
GAAACAGGGGCAATGGTGCGCCTGCTGGAAGATGGCGATTAGATGCAAGATCCTTTCAAGCATTCCCTTC
TTCTCTATCACTCTTCTTTCTTTTTGTCAAAAAATTCTCTCGCTAATTTATTTGCTTTTTTAATGTTATT
ATTTTATGACTTTTTATAGTCACTGAAAAGTTTGCATCTGAGTGAAGTGAATGCTATCAAAATGTGATTC
TGTCTGATGTACTTTCACAATCTCTCTTCAATTCCATTTTGAAGTGCTTTAAACCCGAAAGGTTGAGAAA
AATGCGAGCGCTCAAATATTTGTATTGTGTTCGTTGAGTGACCCAACAAAAAGAGGAAACTTTATTGTGC
CGCCAAGAAAAAAGTCTCCTGCAGGATATCTGGATCCACGAAGCTTCCCATGGTGACGTCACCGGTTCTA
GATACCTAGGTGAGCTCTGGTACCCTCTAGTCAAGGCCTTAAGTGAGTCGTATTACGGACTGGCCGTCGT
TTTACAGGCCGGATGGGCCATGGCACCTTAACATTTCTAAATTTTAGTTTAATAAAAAAATTTTAAAATA
ATACGAGTTTTGAGACTAACTTTCAATAAAAACCAAAAAATTGCTTCAAAAAAGAGCTCGCGCCGATTTA
CGATAAACACAGCGCGCTACGACACTCCGAAAACCGCGCCGCACCATTACATTCTCCGCCCCACCGCACG
GTTTGCGGAAGGCGATGAAATTGCTGGGCCTAAAATTTTAACCCTTTTTTTCCCGTTTTTCAACTGTTTT
CCCGATTTTTTCGATATTTTTTTCAGGTTTTTAGTTAGAAAAGTATATAAAAATTGCATTATTTGTAGTT
TTCGCTCGTAATTTGTGATAGAAAACGGCCAATTTGCCTAGATTTGTGATTCTACCAAGTGGAATTTTTG
GGAAAATATCAATATTCCACGATTTTTATTCAAATCATAACGTTTCGAAATTATCAGCTTAAATAAAACT
AAAATAAATAATAAAATACTAAAAACCCTGAATTTCTCGGTTCTCGGTTCAGCTTGAGTTCGTTCTATAC
ACGTTATCGATTTTTGTCATTTCGTTTAATCATGGGTTTTGATTCATTTTAAATATGAAATTTGATTTAT
TCCTCGTTTCGAAGTTGGTTTGTCTTGTCCGGCCGGTAAACAAATGTTATTAAAAAAAATAATAAATTTC
GAAATTTTTCGTAATGTTCCGCAATCGTGTTTTTCCGTTTATCTCGTCTTCCCTTCCTTCAAATATACTA
TTTATTTTCTCAATTCACATATTTTCAGCCAGCCCTGCTCAACAAGTGGAATAAAAATGATTGAACAAGA
TGGATTGCACGCAGGTTCTCCGGCCGCTTGGGTGGAGAGGCTATTCGGCTATGACTGGGCACAACAGACA
ATCGGCTGCTCTGATGCCGCCGTGTTCCGGCTGTCAGCGCAGGGGCGCCCGGTTCTTTTTGTCAAGACCG
ACCTGTCCGGTGCCCTGAATGAACTGCAGGACGAGGCAGCGCGGCTATCGTGGCTGGCCACGACGGGCGT
TCCTTGCGCAGCTGTGCTCGACGTTGTCACTGAAGCGGGAAGGGACTGGCTGCTATTGGGCGAAGTGCCG
GGGCAGGATCTCCTGTCATCTCACCTTGCTCCTGCCGAGAAAGTATCCATCATGGCTGATGCAATGCGGC
GGCTGCATACGCTTGATCCGGCTACCTGCCCATTCGACCACCAAGCGAAACATCGCATCGAGCGAGCACG
TACTCGGATGGAAGCCGGTCTTGTCGATCAGGATGATCTGGACGAAGAGCATCAGGGGCTCGCACCAGCC
GAACTGTTCGCCAGGCTCAAGGCGCGCATGCCCGACGGCGAGGATCTCGTCGTGACCCATGGCGATGCCT
GCTTGCCGAATATCATGGTGGAAAATGGCCGCTTTTCTGGATTCATCGACTGTGGCCGGCTGGGTGTGGC
GGACCGCTATCAGGACATAGCGTTGGCTACCCGTGATATTGCTGAAGAGCTTGGCGGCGAATGGGCTGAC
CGCTTCCTCGTGCTTTACGGTATCGCCGCTCCCGATTCGCAGCGCATCGCCTTCTATCGCCTTCTTGACG
AGTTCTTCTGAGTCCAATTACTCTTCAACATCCCTACATGCTCTTTCTCCCTGTGCTCCCACCCCCTATT
TTTGTTATTATCAAAAAACTTCTCTTAATTTCTTTGTTTTTTAGCTTCTTTTAAGCCACCTCTAACAATG
AAATTGTGTAGATTCAAAAATAGAATTAATTCGTAATAAAAAGTCGAAAAAAATTGTGCTCCCTCCCCCC
ATTAATAATAATTCTATCCCAAAATCTACACAATGTTCTGTGTACACTTCTTATGTTTTTTACTTCTGAT
AAATTTTTTTGAAACATCATAGAAAAAACCGCACACAAAATACCTTATCATATGTTACGTTTCAGTTTAT
GACCGCAATTTTTATTTCTTCGCACGTCTGGGCCTCTCATGACGTCAAATCATGCTCATCGTGAAAAAGT
TTTGGAGTATTTTTGGAATTTTTCAATCAAGTGAAAGTTTATGAAATTAATTTTCCTGCTTTTGCTTTTT
GGGGTTTCCCCTATTGTTTGTCAAGATTTCGAGGACGGCGTTTTTCTTGCTAAAATCACAAGTATTGATG
AGCACGATGCAAGAAAGATCGGAAGAAGGTTTGGGTTTGAGGCTCAGTGGAAGGTGAGTAGAAGTTGATA
ATTTGAAAGTGGAGTAGTGTCTATGGGGTTTTTGCCTTAAATGACAGAATACATTCCCAATATACCAAAC
ATAACTGTTTCTCGAGGTCGACGGTATCGATAAGCTTGATCCGGATCTGCGGCTTACTCACCAGACCTGG
CCCCATCCGATTACCACCTATTCGCTTCGATGGGACACGCACTCGCTGAGCAGCGCTTCGATTCTTACGA
AAGTGTGAAAAAATGGCTCGATGAATGGTTCGCCGCAAAAGACGATGAGTTCTACTGGCGTGGAATCCAC
AAATTGCCCGAGAGATGGGAAAAATGTGTAGCTAGCGACGGCAAATACTTTGAATAAATGATTTTTTCTT
TTTCCACAAAATTTAACGTGTTTTTTGATTTAAAAAAAACGACATTTCATACTTGTACACCTGATATCTA
GATACCTAGGTGAGCTCTGGTACCCCCCTGGCGTTACCCAACTTAATCGCCTTGCAGCACATCCCCCTTT
CGCCAGCTGGCGTAATAGCGAAGAGGCCCGCACCGATCGCCCTTCCCAACAGTTGCGCAGCCTGAATGGC
GAATGGCGCCTGATGCGGTATTTTCTCCTTACGCATCTGTGCGGTATTTCACACCGCATATGGTGCACTC
TCAGTGCAATCTGCTCTGATGCCGCATAGTTAAGCCAGCCCCGACACCCGCCAACACCCGCTGACGCGCC
CTGACGGGCTTGTCTGCTCCCGGCATCCGCTTACAGACAAGCTGTGACCGTCTCCGGGAGCTGCATGTGT
CAGAGGTTTTCACCGTCATCACCGAAACGCGCGAGACGAAAGGGCCTCGTGATACGCCTATTTTTATAGG
TTAATGTCATGATAATAATGGTTTCTTAGACGTCAGGTGGCACTTTTCGGGGAAATGTGCGCGGAACCCC
TATTTGTTTATTTTTCTAAATACATTCAAATATGTATCCGCTCATGAGACAATAACCCTGATAAATGCTT
CAATAATATTGAAAAAGGAAGAGTATGAGTATTCAACATTTCCGTGTCGCCCTTATTCCCTTTTTTGCGG
CATTTTGCCTTCCTGTTTTTGCTCACCCAGAAACGCTGGTGAAAGTAAAAGATGCTGAAGATCAGTTGGG
TGCACGAGTGGGTTACATCGAACTGGATCTCAACAGCGGTAAGATCCTTGAGAGTTTTCGCCCCGAAGAA
CGTTTTCCAATGATGAGCACTTTTAAAGTTCTGCTATGTGGCGCGGTATTATCCCGTATTGACGCCGGGC
AAGAGCAACTCGGTCGCCGCATACACTATTCTCAGAATGACTTGGTTGAGTACTCACCAGTCACAGAAAA
GCATCTTACGGATGGCATGACAGTAAGAGAATTATGCAGTGCTGCCATAACCATGAGTGATAACACTGCG
GCCAACTTACTTCTGACAACGATCGGAGGACCGAAGGAGCTAACCGCTTTTTTGCACAACATGGGGGATC
ATGTAACTCGCCTTGATCGTTGGGAACCGGAGCTGAATGAAGCCATACCAAACGACGAGCGTGACACCAC
GATGCCTGTAGCAATGGCAACAACGTTGCGCAAACTATTAACTGGCGAACTACTTACTCTAGCTTCCCGG
CAACAATTAATAGACTGGATGGAGGCGGATAAAGTTGCAGGACCACTTCTGCGCTCGGCCCTTCCGGCTG
GCTGGTTTATTGCTGATAAATCTGGAGCCGGTGAGCGTGGGTCTCGCGGTATCATTGCAGCACTGGGGCC
AGATGGTAAGCCCTCCCGTATCGTAGTTATCTACACGACGGGGAGTCAGGCAACTATGGATGAACGAAAT
AGACAGATCGCTGAGATAGGTGCCTCACTGATTAAGCATTGGTAACTGTCAGACCAAGTTTACTCATATA
TACTTTAGATTGATTTAAAACTTCATTTTTAATTTAAAAGGATCTAGGTGAAGATCCTTTTTGATAATCT
CATGACCAAAATCCCTTAACGTGAGTTTTCGTTCCACTGAGCGTCAGACCCCGTAGAAAAGATCAAAGGA
TCTTCTTGAGATCCTTTTTTTCTGCGCGTAATCTGCTGCTTGCAAACAAAAAAACCACCGCTACCAGCGG
TGGTTTGTTTGCCGGATCAAGAGCTACCAACTCTTTTTCCGAAGGTAACTGGCTTCAGCAGAGCGCAGAT
ACCAAATACTGTCCTTCTAGTGTAGCCGTAGTTAGGCCACCACTTCAAGAACTCTGTAGCACCGCCTACA
TACCTCGCTCTGCTAATCCTGTTACCAGTGGCTGCTGCCAGTGGCGATAAGTCGTGTCTTACCGGGTTGG
ACTCAAGACGATAGTTACCGGATAAGGCGCAGCGGTCGGGCTGAACGGGGGGTTCGTGCACACAGCCCAG
CTTGGAGCGAACGACCTACACCGAACTGAGATACCTACAGCGTGAGCTATGAGAAAGCGCCACGCTTCCC
GAAGGGAGAAAGGCGGACAGGTATCCGGTAAGCGGCAGGGTCGGAACAGGAGAGCGCACGAGGGAGCTTC
CAGGGGGAAACGCCTGGTATCTTTATAGTCCTGTCGGGTTTCGCCACCTCTGACTTGAGCGTCGATTTTT
GTGATGCTCGTCAGGGGGGCGGAGCCTATGGAAAAACGCCAGCAACGCGGCCTTTTTACGGTTCCTGGTC
TTTTGCTGGCCTTTTGCTCACATGTTCTTTCCTGCGTTATCCCCTGATTCTGTGGATAACCGTATTACCG
CCTTTGAGTGAGCTGATACC
Features (pLannotate 1.2.2; 15 found; start..end, strand, type, name):
    197..286     +  CDS            mariner\T (fragment): MOS1T_DROMA - Experimental evidence at protein level: Swiss-Prot protein existence level 1. Mediates transposition of transposon Mos1 by a 'cut and paste' mechanism. Transposases are sequence-specific nucleases and strand transferases that catalyze transposition through an ordered series of events: sequence-specific binding of transposase to the terminal inverted repeats (IR) present at each end of the transposon, pairing of the transposon IRs in a paired-end complex (PEC), cleavage of one or both DNA strands at each transposon end, capture of target DNA, and strand transfer to insert the tran
    357..620     +  promoter       TRE3GV promoter (fragment): 3rd-generation Tet-responsive promoter that can be activated by binding of Tet-On® 3G, optimized for retroviral and lentiviral vectors
    902..1932    +  CDS            Cre (fragment): site-specific recombinase Cre is a site-specific recombinase from bacteriophage P1. Recombination occurs at loxP sequences.
   1933..2256    +  terminator     tbb-2 terminator: tbb-2; transcription terminator for the C. elegans tubulin beta-2 gene
   2369..2386    +  CDS            lacZα (fragment): LacZα fragment of β-galactosidase; lacZ fragment
   3207..3998    +  CDS            neo: KKA2_KLEPN - Also known as kan, nptII. Experimental evidence at protein level: Swiss-Prot protein existence level 1. Resistance to kanamycin, neomycin, paromomycin, ribostamycin, butirosin and gentamicin B. From Klebsiella pneumoniae.
   4451..4603    +  CDS            aex-5 (fragment): AEX5_CAEEL - Also known as kpc-3 From Caenorhabditis elegans.
   4701..4730    -  misc_feature   MCS (fragment): pBluescript multiple cloning site
   4739..4954    +  CDS            mariner\T (fragment): MOS1T_DROMA - Experimental evidence at protein level: Swiss-Prot protein existence level 1. Mediates transposition of transposon Mos1 by a 'cut and paste' mechanism. Transposases are sequence-specific nucleases and strand transferases that catalyze transposition through an ordered series of events: sequence-specific binding of transposase to the terminal inverted repeats (IR) present at each end of the transposon, pairing of the transposon IRs in a paired-end complex (PEC), cleavage of one or both DNA strands at each transposon end, capture of target DNA, and strand transfer to insert the tran
   5066..5183    +  CDS            lacZα (fragment): LacZα fragment of β-galactosidase; lacZ fragment
   5189..5288    -  misc_feature   bom (fragment): basis of mobility region from pBR322
   5390..5425    -  CDS            rop (fragment): Rop protein, which maintains plasmids at low copy number; rop
   5520..5624    +  promoter       AmpR promoter: bla
   5625..6485    +  CDS            AmpR: β-lactamase; bla; confers resistance to ampicillin, carbenicillin, and related antibiotics
   6656..7244    +  rep_origin     ori: high-copy-number ColE1/pMB1/pBR322/pUC origin of replication
