>Addgene plasmid #164895 | TC872 | addgene full sequence | sequence record 329943 | Addgene NGS Result
TCATGACCAAAATCCCTTAACGTGAGTTTTCGTTCCACTGAGCGTCAGACCCCGTAGAAAAGATCAAAGG
ATCTTCTTGAGATCCTTTTTTTCTGCGCGTAATCTGCTGCTTGCAAACAAAAAAACCACCGCTACCAGCG
GTGGTTTGTTTGCCGGATCAAGAGCTACCAACTCTTTTTCCGAAGGTAACTGGCTTCAGCAGAGCGCAGA
TACCAAATACTGTTCTTCTAGTGTAGCCGTAGTTAGGCCACCACTTCAAGAACTCTGTAGCACCGCCTAC
ATACCTCGCTCTGCTAATCCTGTTACCAGTGGCTGCTGCCAGTGGCGATAAGTCGTGTCTTACCGGGTTG
GACTCAAGACGATAGTTACCGGATAAGGCGCAGCGGTCGGGCTGAACGGGGGGTTCGTGCACACAGCCCA
GCTTGGAGCGAACGACCTACACCGAACTGAGATACCTACAGCGTGAGCTATGAGAAAGCGCCACGCTTCC
CGAAGGGAGAAAGGCGGACAGGTATCCGGTAAGCGGCAGGGTCGGAACAGGAGAGCGCACGAGGGAGCTT
CCAGGGGGAAACGCCTGGTATCTTTATAGTCCTGTCGGGTTTCGCCACCTCTGACTTGAGCGTCGATTTT
TGTGATGCTCGTCAGGGGGGCGGAGCCTATGGAAAAACGCCAGCAACGCGGCCTTTTTACGGTTCCTGGT
CTTTTGCTGGCCTTTTGCTCACATGTTCTTTCCTGCGTTATCCCCTGATTCTGTGGATAACCGTATTACC
GCCTTTGAGTGAGCTGATACCGCACCGTACGTCTCGAGGAATTCTATCAGGTGTACAAGTATGAAATGTC
GTTTCGAACATATAGATGTCTCGCAAACGTAAATATTTATCGATTGTCATAAAACTTTGACCTTGTGAAG
TGTCAACCTTGACTGTCGAACCACCATAGTTTGGCGCGAATTGAGCGTCATAATTGTTTACTCTCAGTGC
AGTCAACATGTCGAGTTTCGTGCCGAATAAAGAGCAAACGCGGACAGTATTAATTTTCTGTTTTCATTTG
AAGAAAACAGCTGCGGCCGGATCCAGGAAACAGCTATGACCATGATTACGCCAAGCTACGTAATACGACT
CACTAGTGGGCAGATCTTCGAATGCATGAGTTTACTCCCTATCAGTGATAGAGAACGTATGAAGAGTTTA
CTCCCTATCAGTGATAGAGAACGTATGCAGACTTTACTCCCTATCAGTGATAGAGAACGTATAAGGAGTT
TACTCCCTATCAGTGATAGAGAACGTATGACCAGTTTACTCCCTATCAGTGATAGAGAACGTATCTACAG
TTTACTCCCTATCAGTGATAGAGAACGTATATCCAGTTTACTCCCTATCAGTGATAGAGAACGTATGTCG
AGGTAGGCGTGATCGATTTTTTGCAAATTACGAGCGTTGTAGGGGGCGGAGCGATAGGTCCTATAGGTTT
TGGTATATCATCATTCATTCATTCATTGGTACATTCATTTACCCACCTTCCTCTTTCTGAGCTTCTCTGG
AGTTCTGTGCTTCCTTTTTCCCTTATCTTTATACTGTAATTTTTAACTTTCAGAAGGACCCAAAGGTATG
TTTCGAATGATACTAACATAACATAGAACATTTTCAGGAGATTGGAGAGACACCATGGGCGCACCCAAGA
AGAAGAGGAAGGTGTCCAATTTACTGACCGTACACCAAAATTTGCCTGCATTACCGGTCGATGCAACGAG
TGATGAGGTTCGCAAGAACCTGATGGACATGTTCAGGGATCGCCAGGCGTTTTCTGAGCATACCTGGAAA
ATGCTTCTGTCCGTTTGCCGGTCGTGGGCGGCATGGTGCAAGTTGAATAACCGGAAATGGTTTCCCGCAG
AACCTGAAGATGTTCGCGATTATCTTCTATATCTTCAGGCGCGCGGTCTGGCAGTAAAAACTATCCAGCA
ACATTTGGGCCAGCTAAACATGCTTCATCGTCGGTCCGGGCTGCCACGACCAAGTGACAGCAATGCTGTT
TCACTGGTTATGCGGCGGATCCGAAAAGAAAACGTTGATGCCGGTGAACGTGCAAAACAGGCTCTAGCGT
TCGAACGCACTGATTTCGACCAGGTTCGTTCACTCATGGAAAATAGCGATCGCTGCCAGGATATACGTAA
TCTGGCATTTCTGGGGATTGCTTATAACACCCTGTTACGTATAGCCGAAATTGCCAGGATCAGGGTTAAA
GATATCTCACGTACTGACGGTGGGAGAATGTTAATCCATATTGGCAGAACGAAAACGCTGGTTAGCACCG
CAGGTGTAGAGAAGGCACTTAGCCTGGGGGTAACTAAACTGGTCGAGCGATGGATTTCCGTCTCTGGTGT
AGCTGATGATCCGAATAACTACCTGTTTTGCCGGGTCAGAAAAAATGGTGTTGCCGCGCCATCTGCCACC
AGCCAGCTATCAACTCGCGCCCTGGAAGGGATTTTTGAAGCAACTCATCGATTGATTTACGGCGCTAAGG
ATGACTCTGGTCAGAGATACCTGGCCTGGTCTGGACACAGTGCCCGTGTCGGAGCCGCGCGAGATATGGC
CCGCGCTGGAGTTTCAATACCGGAGATCATGCAAGCTGGTGGCTGGACCAATGTAAATATTGTCATGAAC
TATATCCGTAACCTGGATAGTGAAACAGGGGCAATGGTGCGCCTGCTGGAAGATGGCGATTAGATGCAAG
ATCCTTTCAAGCATTCCCTTCTTCTCTATCACTCTTCTTTCTTTTTGTCAAAAAATTCTCTCGCTAATTT
ATTTGCTTTTTTAATGTTATTATTTTATGACTTTTTATAGTCACTGAAAAGTTTGCATCTGAGTGAAGTG
AATGCTATCAAAATGTGATTCTGTCTGATGTACTTTCACAATCTCTCTTCAATTCCATTTTGAAGTGCTT
TAAACCCGAAAGGTTGAGAAAAATGCGAGCGCTCAAATATTTGTATTGTGTTCGTTGAGTGACCCAACAA
AAAGAGGAAACTTTATTGTGCCGCCAAGAAAAAAGTCTCCTGCAGGATATCTGGATCCACGAAGCTTCCC
ATGGTGACGTCACCGGTTCTAGATACCTAGGTGAGCTCTGGTACCCTCTAGTCAAGGCCTTAAGTGAGTC
GTATTACGGACTGGCCGTCGTTTTACAGGCCGGATGGGCCATGGCACCTTAACATTTCTAAATTTTAGTT
TAATAAAAAAATTTTAAAATAATACGAGTTTTGAGACTAACTTTCAATAAAAACCAAAAAATTGCTTCAA
AAAAGAGCTCGCGCCGATTTACGATAAACACAGCGCGCTACGACACTCCGAAAACCGCGCCGCACCATTA
CATTCTCCGCCCCACCGCACGGTTTGCGGAAGGCGATGAAATTGCTGGGCCTAAAATTTTAACCCTTTTT
TTCCCGTTTTTCAACTGTTTTCCCGATTTTTTCGATATTTTTTTCAGGTTTTTAGTTAGAAAAGTATATA
AAAATTGCATTATTTGTAGTTTTCGCTCGTAATTTGTGATAGAAAACGGCCAATTTGCCTAGATTTGTGA
TTCTACCAAGTGGAATTTTTGGGAAAATATCAATATTCCACGATTTTTATTCAAATCATAACGTTTCGAA
ATTATCAGCTTAAATAAAACTAAAATAAATAATAAAATACTAAAAACCCTGAATTTCTCGGTTCTCGGTT
CAGCTTGAGTTCGTTCTATACACGTTATCGATTTTTGTCATTTCGTTTAATCATGGGTTTTGATTCATTT
TAAATATGAAATTTGATTTATTCCTCGTTTCGAAGTTGGTTTGTCTTGTCCGGCCGGTAAACAAATGTTA
TTAAAAAAAATAATAAATTTCGAAATTTTTCGTAATGTTCCGCAATCGTGTTTTTCCGTTTATCTCGTCT
TCCCTTCCTTCAAATATACTATTTATTTTCTCAATTCACATATTTTCAGCCAGCCCTGCTCAACAAGTGG
AATAAAAATGATTGAACAAGATGGATTGCACGCAGGTTCTCCGGCCGCTTGGGTGGAGAGGCTATTCGGC
TATGACTGGGCACAACAGACAATCGGCTGCTCTGATGCCGCCGTGTTCCGGCTGTCAGCGCAGGGGCGCC
CGGTTCTTTTTGTCAAGACCGACCTGTCCGGTGCCCTGAATGAACTGCAGGACGAGGCAGCGCGGCTATC
GTGGCTGGCCACGACGGGCGTTCCTTGCGCAGCTGTGCTCGACGTTGTCACTGAAGCGGGAAGGGACTGG
CTGCTATTGGGCGAAGTGCCGGGGCAGGATCTCCTGTCATCTCACCTTGCTCCTGCCGAGAAAGTATCCA
TCATGGCTGATGCAATGCGGCGGCTGCATACGCTTGATCCGGCTACCTGCCCATTCGACCACCAAGCGAA
ACATCGCATCGAGCGAGCACGTACTCGGATGGAAGCCGGTCTTGTCGATCAGGATGATCTGGACGAAGAG
CATCAGGGGCTCGCACCAGCCGAACTGTTCGCCAGGCTCAAGGCGCGCATGCCCGACGGCGAGGATCTCG
TCGTGACCCATGGCGATGCCTGCTTGCCGAATATCATGGTGGAAAATGGCCGCTTTTCTGGATTCATCGA
CTGTGGCCGGCTGGGTGTGGCGGACCGCTATCAGGACATAGCGTTGGCTACCCGTGATATTGCTGAAGAG
CTTGGCGGCGAATGGGCTGACCGCTTCCTCGTGCTTTACGGTATCGCCGCTCCCGATTCGCAGCGCATCG
CCTTCTATCGCCTTCTTGACGAGTTCTTCTGAGTCCAATTACTCTTCAACATCCCTACATGCTCTTTCTC
CCTGTGCTCCCACCCCCTATTTTTGTTATTATCAAAAAACTTCTCTTAATTTCTTTGTTTTTTAGCTTCT
TTTAAGCCACCTCTAACAATGAAATTGTGTAGATTCAAAAATAGAATTAATTCGTAATAAAAAGTCGAAA
AAAATTGTGCTCCCTCCCCCCATTAATAATAATTCTATCCCAAAATCTACACAATGTTCTGTGTACACTT
CTTATGTTTTTTACTTCTGATAAATTTTTTTGAAACATCATAGAAAAAACCGCACACAAAATACCTTATC
ATATGTTACGTTTCAGTTTATGACCGCAATTTTTATTTCTTCGCACGTCTGGGCCTCTCATGACGTCAAA
TCATGCTCATCGTGAAAAAGTTTTGGAGTATTTTTGGAATTTTTCAATCAAGTGAAAGTTTATGAAATTA
ATTTTCCTGCTTTTGCTTTTTGGGGTTTCCCCTATTGTTTGTCAAGATTTCGAGGACGGCGTTTTTCTTG
CTAAAATCACAAGTATTGATGAGCACGATGCAAGAAAGATCGGAAGAAGGTTTGGGTTTGAGGCTCAGTG
GAAGGTGAGTAGAAGTTGATAATTTGAAAGTGGAGTAGTGTCTATGGGGTTTTTGCCTTAAATGACAGAA
TACATTCCCAATATACCAAACATAACTGTTTCTCGAGGTCGACGGTATCGATAAGCTTGATCCGGATCTG
CGGCTTACTCACCAGACCTGGCCCCATCCGATTACCACCTATTCGCTTCGATGGGACACGCACTCGCTGA
GCAGCGCTTCGATTCTTACGAAAGTGTGAAAAAATGGCTCGATGAATGGTTCGCCGCAAAAGACGATGAG
TTCTACTGGCGTGGAATCCACAAATTGCCCGAGAGATGGGAAAAATGTGTAGCTAGCGACGGCAAATACT
TTGAATAAATGATTTTTTCTTTTTCCACAAAATTTAACGTGTTTTTTGATTTAAAAAAAACGACATTTCA
TACTTGTACACCTGATATCTAGATACCTAGGTGAGCTCTGGTACCCCCCTGGCGTTACCCAACTTAATCG
CCTTGCAGCACATCCCCCTTTCGCCAGCTGGCGTAATAGCGAAGAGGCCCGCACCGATCGCCCTTCCCAA
CAGTTGCGCAGCCTGAATGGCGAATGGCGCCTGATGCGGTATTTTCTCCTTACGCATCTGTGCGGTATTT
CACACCGCATATGGTGCACTCTCAGTGCAATCTGCTCTGATGCCGCATAGTTAAGCCAGCCCCGACACCC
GCCAACACCCGCTGACGCGCCCTGACGGGCTTGTCTGCTCCCGGCATCCGCTTACAGACAAGCTGTGACC
GTCTCCGGGAGCTGCATGTGTCAGAGGTTTTCACCGTCATCACCGAAACGCGCGAGACGAAAGGGCCTCG
TGATACGCCTATTTTTATAGGTTAATGTCATGATAATAATGGTTTCTTAGACGTCAGGTGGCACTTTTCG
GGGAAATGTGCGCGGAACCCCTATTTGTTTATTTTTCTAAATACATTCAAATATGTATCCGCTCATGAGA
CAATAACCCTGATAAATGCTTCAATAATATTGAAAAAGGAAGAGTATGAGTATTCAACATTTCCGTGTCG
CCCTTATTCCCTTTTTTGCGGCATTTTGCCTTCCTGTTTTTGCTCACCCAGAAACGCTGGTGAAAGTAAA
AGATGCTGAAGATCAGTTGGGTGCACGAGTGGGTTACATCGAACTGGATCTCAACAGCGGTAAGATCCTT
GAGAGTTTTCGCCCCGAAGAACGTTTTCCAATGATGAGCACTTTTAAAGTTCTGCTATGTGGCGCGGTAT
TATCCCGTATTGACGCCGGGCAAGAGCAACTCGGTCGCCGCATACACTATTCTCAGAATGACTTGGTTGA
GTACTCACCAGTCACAGAAAAGCATCTTACGGATGGCATGACAGTAAGAGAATTATGCAGTGCTGCCATA
ACCATGAGTGATAACACTGCGGCCAACTTACTTCTGACAACGATCGGAGGACCGAAGGAGCTAACCGCTT
TTTTGCACAACATGGGGGATCATGTAACTCGCCTTGATCGTTGGGAACCGGAGCTGAATGAAGCCATACC
AAACGACGAGCGTGACACCACGATGCCTGTAGCAATGGCAACAACGTTGCGCAAACTATTAACTGGCGAA
CTACTTACTCTAGCTTCCCGGCAACAATTAATAGACTGGATGGAGGCGGATAAAGTTGCAGGACCACTTC
TGCGCTCGGCCCTTCCGGCTGGCTGGTTTATTGCTGATAAATCTGGAGCCGGTGAGCGTGGGTCTCGCGG
TATCATTGCAGCACTGGGGTCAGATGGTAAGCCCTCCCGTATCGTAGTTATCTACACGACGGGGAGTCAG
GCAACTATGGATGAACGAAATAGACAGATCGCTGAGATAGGTGCCTCACTGATTAAGCATTGGTAACTGT
CAGACCAAGTTTACTCATATATACTTTAGATTGATTTAAAACTTCATTTTTAATTTAAAAGGATCTAGGT
GAAGATCCTTTTTGATAATC
Features (pLannotate 1.2.2; 15 found; start..end, strand, type, name):
     77..665     +  rep_origin     ori: high-copy-number ColE1/pMB1/pBR322/pUC origin of replication
    988..1077    +  CDS            mariner\T (fragment): MOS1T_DROMA - Experimental evidence at protein level: Swiss-Prot protein existence level 1. Mediates transposition of transposon Mos1 by a 'cut and paste' mechanism. Transposases are sequence-specific nucleases and strand transferases that catalyze transposition through an ordered series of events: sequence-specific binding of transposase to the terminal inverted repeats (IR) present at each end of the transposon, pairing of the transposon IRs in a paired-end complex (PEC), cleavage of one or both DNA strands at each transposon end, capture of target DNA, and strand transfer to insert the tran
   1148..1411    +  promoter       TRE3GV promoter (fragment): 3rd-generation Tet-responsive promoter that can be activated by binding of Tet-On® 3G, optimized for retroviral and lentiviral vectors
   1693..2723    +  CDS            Cre (fragment): site-specific recombinase Cre is a site-specific recombinase from bacteriophage P1. Recombination occurs at loxP sequences.
   2724..3047    +  terminator     tbb-2 terminator: tbb-2; transcription terminator for the C. elegans tubulin beta-2 gene
   3160..3177    +  CDS            lacZα (fragment): LacZα fragment of β-galactosidase; lacZ fragment
   3998..4789    +  CDS            neo: KKA2_KLEPN - Also known as kan, nptII. Experimental evidence at protein level: Swiss-Prot protein existence level 1. Resistance to kanamycin, neomycin, paromomycin, ribostamycin, butirosin and gentamicin B. From Klebsiella pneumoniae.
   5242..5394    +  CDS            aex-5 (fragment): AEX5_CAEEL - Also known as kpc-3 From Caenorhabditis elegans.
   5492..5521    -  misc_feature   MCS (fragment): pBluescript multiple cloning site
   5530..5745    +  CDS            mariner\T (fragment): MOS1T_DROMA - Experimental evidence at protein level: Swiss-Prot protein existence level 1. Mediates transposition of transposon Mos1 by a 'cut and paste' mechanism. Transposases are sequence-specific nucleases and strand transferases that catalyze transposition through an ordered series of events: sequence-specific binding of transposase to the terminal inverted repeats (IR) present at each end of the transposon, pairing of the transposon IRs in a paired-end complex (PEC), cleavage of one or both DNA strands at each transposon end, capture of target DNA, and strand transfer to insert the tran
   5857..5974    +  CDS            lacZα (fragment): LacZα fragment of β-galactosidase; lacZ fragment
   5980..6079    -  misc_feature   bom (fragment): basis of mobility region from pBR322
   6181..6216    -  CDS            rop (fragment): Rop protein, which maintains plasmids at low copy number; rop
   6311..6415    +  promoter       AmpR promoter: bla
   6416..7276    +  CDS            AmpR: β-lactamase; bla; confers resistance to ampicillin, carbenicillin, and related antibiotics
