[The description below was written by a language model from this plasmid's Addgene catalogue record and pLannotate feature annotations shown in this document.]
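Description:
TC872 is a C. elegans expression plasmid of about 7.4 kb, built by Gibson cloning on a pUC57 backbone. It is maintained in E. coli at high copy from a ColE1/pUC-type origin and selected with ampicillin through the bla promoter and β-lactamase gene. Small remnants of lacZα, bom, rop and a pBluescript polylinker are annotated, which appear to be leftover backbone or cloning sequence rather than functional parts. Two sequence records are available, one from the depositor and one from repository sequencing. They have the same length and the same features in the same order, differing only in where numbering starts.

The payload is a tetracycline-responsive cassette. A TRE-type promoter (annotated as a fragment matching TRE3G) lies upstream of a Cre recombinase coding sequence, which is followed directly by the C. elegans tbb-2 terminator. The record calls the insert nCre but does not define the "n" prefix. A gap of roughly 280 bp between the promoter match and the Cre match carries no annotation. Because TRE is largely silent unless bound by a Tet transactivator, Cre expression depends on co-expressing rtTA, so recombination at loxP sites elsewhere in the animal can be switched on by the inducer.

Downstream of this cassette is a neo (nptII) coding sequence, whose promoter is not annotated, and a short fragment matching C. elegans aex-5. The whole region is bracketed by two fragments matching the Mos1 mariner transposon. This layout resembles a Mos1-based transgene insertion design with a drug-selectable marker for worms, although the record does not state this. The stated use is inducible Cre expression within a Tet-based system for controlling transgene expression in C. elegans.
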