Addgene plasmid #164895: TC872
Purpose: TRE::nCre, inducible nCre expression when co-express with rtTA
Depositing lab: Tian Chi. Depositing organization: ShanghaiTech University. Publication: A Tet/Q Hybrid System for Robust and Versatile Control of Transgene Expression in C. elegans. Mao S, Qi Y, Zhu H, Huang X, Zou Y, Chi T. iScience. 2019 Jan 25;11:224-237. doi: 10.1016/j.isci.2018.12.023. Epub 2018 Dec 27. PubMed 30634168.
Backbone
  Vector backbone: puc57
  Vector type: Worm Expression
Growth in bacteria
  Bacterial resistance: Ampicillin, 100 μg/mL
  Growth temperature: 37°C
  Growth strain: NEB Stable
  Copy number: High Copy
Gene/Insert
  Gene/Insert name: nCre
  Species: C. elegans (nematode)
  Cloning method: Gibson Cloning
Terms and licenses: Academic/Nonprofit Terms; Industry Terms: Not Available to Industry
How to cite: TC872 was a gift from Tian Chi (Addgene plasmid # 164895 ; http://n2t.net/addgene:164895 ; RRID:Addgene_164895)
